Addgene plasmid #182482: Coexpressed Free NES
Purpose: Yeast integrative plasmid for expressing ERG20 (GAL10 promoter) and nerolidol synthase from Actinidia chinensis (AcNES1; GAL7 promoter). Contains uracil auxotrophic marker (K. lactis URA3).
Depositing lab: Claudia Vickers. Depositing organization: University of Queensland. Publication: Metabolic flux enhancement from the translational fusion of terpene synthases is linked to terpene synthase accumulation. Cheah LC, Liu L, Stark T, Plan MR, Peng B, Lu Z, Schenk G, Sainsbury F, Vickers CE. Metab Eng. 2023 May;77:143-151. doi: 10.1016/j.ymben.2023.03.012. Epub 2023 Mar 28. PubMed 36990382.
Backbone
  Vector backbone: pILGFPB5A
  Vector type: Yeast Expression, Synthetic Biology ; Metabolic engineering
  Selectable markers: URA3
Growth in bacteria
  Bacterial resistance: Ampicillin, 100 μg/mL
  Growth temperature: 37°C
  Growth strain: DH5alpha
  Copy number: High Copy
Gene/Insert 1
  Gene/Insert name: FPPS (alt name: ERG20, wtERG20, farnesyl diphosphate synthase)
  Species: S. cerevisiae (budding yeast), Synthetic
  Insert size (bp): 1059
  Promoter: GAL10
  Cloning method: Gibson Cloning
  Sequencing primers: 5′ GTGGTAATGCCATGTAATATGATTATTAAAC; 3′ CTCAACAGTGCTCCGAAG
Gene/Insert 2
  Gene/Insert name: NES (alt name: AcNES1, nerolidol/linalool synthase)
  Species: Synthetic; Actinidia chinensis
  Insert size (bp): 1721
  Promoter: GAL7
  Cloning method: Gibson Cloning
  Sequencing primers: 5′ TAGTATTCGTTTGGTAAAGTAGAGG; 3′ GCATTGGCACGGTGCAACAC
Terms and licenses: Academic/Nonprofit Terms; Industry Terms: Not Available to Industry
Depositor comments: Please visit https://www.biorxiv.org/content/10.1101/2022.11.08.515726v1 for bioRxiv preprint.
How to cite: Coexpressed Free NES was a gift from Claudia Vickers (Addgene plasmid # 182482 ; http://n2t.net/addgene:182482 ; RRID:Addgene_182482)
