[The description below was written by a language model from this plasmid's Addgene catalogue record and pLannotate feature annotations shown in this document.]
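Description:
Coexpressed Free NES is a yeast integrative expression plasmid of about 8.3 kb, built on the pILGFPB5A backbone for metabolic engineering of Saccharomyces cerevisiae. In E. coli it is propagated through a high-copy ColE1/pUC-type origin and selected with ampicillin via the β-lactamase gene. Remnants of lac regulatory elements, lacZα, rop and bom are carried over from the parental cloning vector. No yeast replication origin is annotated, consistent with an integrating design. Transformants are selected by uracil prototrophy using a URA3 marker that the catalogue entry identifies as the Kluyveromyces lactis gene; the automated annotation labels it by homology to S. cerevisiae URA3. A short separate URA3 fragment is also annotated, but the record does not state the integration locus or how the plasmid is targeted.

The payload consists of two separate galactose-regulated expression units. ERG20, the yeast farnesyl diphosphate synthase, lies next to the annotated GAL1,10 divergent promoter region and is driven from its GAL10 side. ERG20 condenses isopentenyl and allylic diphosphates to produce farnesyl diphosphate. The second gene is AcNES1, a synthetic version of the nerolidol/linalool synthase from Actinidia chinensis, and the catalogue states it is under the GAL7 promoter. The annotation tool did not detect that promoter, and it labelled the synthase by similarity to a strawberry homologue. AcNES1 converts farnesyl diphosphate to the sesquiterpene nerolidol.

As the name implies, the two enzymes are made as free, unfused proteins. The associated study examined how translational fusion of terpene synthases affects metabolic flux and synthase accumulation, so this plasmid most plausibly serves as the co-expression comparator for fused versions, although the record does not say so explicitly.
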