Features (pLannotate 1.2.2; 16 found; start..end, strand, type, name):
      6..105     +  CDS            URA3 (fragment): orotidine-5'-phosphate decarboxylase, required for uracil biosynthesis; S. cerevisiae URA3; yeast auxotrophic marker, counterselectable with 5-fluoroorotic acid (5-FOA)
    259..275     -  protein_bind   lac operator: The lac repressor binds to the lac operator to inhibit transcription in E. coli. This inhibition can be relieved by adding lactose or isopropyl-β-D-thiogalactopyranoside (IPTG). lac repressor encoded by lacI
    283..313     -  promoter       lac promoter: promoter for the E. coli lac operon
    328..349     -  protein_bind   CAP binding site: CAP binding activates transcription in the presence of cAMP. E. coli catabolite activator protein
    362..454     -  CDS            lacI (fragment): lac repressor; lacI; The lac repressor binds to the lac operator to inhibit transcription in E. coli. This inhibition can be relieved by adding lactose or isopropyl-β-D-thiogalactopyranoside (IPTG).
    637..1225    -  rep_origin     ori: high-copy-number ColE1/pMB1/pBR322/pUC origin of replication
   1396..2256    -  CDS            AmpR: β-lactamase; bla; confers resistance to ampicillin, carbenicillin, and related antibiotics
   2257..2361    -  promoter       AmpR promoter: bla
   2456..2491    +  CDS            rop (fragment): Rop protein, which maintains plasmids at low copy number; rop
   2593..2692    +  misc_feature   bom (fragment): basis of mobility region from pBR322
   2698..2855    -  CDS            lacZα (fragment): LacZα fragment of β-galactosidase; lacZ fragment
   2862..3025    +  promoter       URA3 promoter (fragment): S. cerevisiae URA3
   3028..3813    +  CDS            URA3: PYRF_YEAST - Experimental evidence at protein level: Swiss-Prot protein existence level 1. From Saccharomyces cerevisiae (strain ATCC 204508 / S288c) (Baker's yeast).
   4121..5683    -  CDS            NES1_FRAAN: Experimental evidence at protein level: Swiss-Prot protein existence level 1. Involved in monoterpene (C10) and sesquiterpene (C15) biosynthesis. Converts geranyl diphosphate (GPP) into S-linalool and farnesyl diphosphate (FPP) into (3S)-E-nerolidol. Exclusively present and highly expressed in the fruit of cultivated (octaploid) varieties. From Fragaria ananassa (Strawberry) (Fragaria chiloensis x Fragaria virginiana).
   6577..7632    -  CDS            ERG20: FPPS_YEAST - Also known as BOT3, FDS1, FPP1. Experimental evidence at protein level: Swiss-Prot protein existence level 1. Catalyzes the sequential condensation of isopentenyl pyrophosphate with the allylic pyrophosphates, dimethylallyl pyrophosphate, and then with the resultant geranylpyrophosphate to the ultimate product farnesyl pyrophosphate. From Saccharomyces cerevisiae (strain ATCC 204508 / S288c) (Baker's yeast).
   7653..8305    +  promoter       GAL1,10 promoter: GAL1 and GAL10 genes of S. cerevisiae; divergent inducible promoter, regulated by Gal4
>Addgene plasmid #182482 | Coexpressed Free NES | depositor full sequence | sequence record 353105 | Coexpressed Free NES sequence 8310 bps
CTAGTAGGACTATTTGCAAAGGGAAGGGATGCTAAGGTAGAGGGTGAACGTTACAGAAAAGCAGGCTGGG
AAGCATATTTGAGAAGATGCGGCCAGCAAAACTAAAAAACTGTATTATAAGTAAATGCATGTATACTAAA
CTCACAAATTAGAGCTTCAATTTAATTATATCAGTTATTACCCGGGAATCTCGGTCGTAATGATTTAAAT
GCATGCAAGCTTGGCGTAATCATGGTCATAGCTGTTTCCTGTGTGAAATTGTTATCCGCTCACAATTCCA
CACAACATACGAGCCGGAAGCATAAAGTGTAAAGCCTGGGGTGCCTAATGAGTGAGCTAACTCACATTAA
TTGCGTTGCGCTCACTGCCCGCTTTCCAGTCGGGAAACCTGTCGTGCCAGCTGCATTAATGAATCGGCCA
ACGCGCGGGGAGAGGCGGTTTGCGTATTGGGCGCTCTTCCGCTTCCTCGCTCACTGACTCGCTGCGCTCG
GTCGTTCGGCTGCGGCGAGCGGTATCAGCTCACTCAAAGGCGGTAATACGGTTATCCACAGAATCAGGGG
ATAACGCAGGAAAGAACATGTGAGCAAAAGGCCAGCAAAAGGCCAGGAACCGTAAAAAGGCCGCGTTGCT
GGCGTTTTTCCATAGGCTCCGCCCCCCTGACGAGCATCACAAAAATCGACGCTCAAGTCAGAGGTGGCGA
AACCCGACAGGACTATAAAGATACCAGGCGTTTCCCCCTGGAAGCTCCCTCGTGCGCTCTCCTGTTCCGA
CCCTGCCGCTTACCGGATACCTGTCCGCCTTTCTCCCTTCGGGAAGCGTGGCGCTTTCTCATAGCTCACG
CTGTAGGTATCTCAGTTCGGTGTAGGTCGTTCGCTCCAAGCTGGGCTGTGTGCACGAACCCCCCGTTCAG
CCCGACCGCTGCGCCTTATCCGGTAACTATCGTCTTGAGTCCAACCCGGTAAGACACGACTTATCGCCAC
TGGCAGCAGCCACTGGTAACAGGATTAGCAGAGCGAGGTATGTAGGCGGTGCTACAGAGTTCTTGAAGTG
GTGGCCTAACTACGGCTACACTAGAAGGACAGTATTTGGTATCTGCGCTCTGCTGAAGCCAGTTACCTTC
GGAAAAAGAGTTGGTAGCTCTTGATCCGGCAAACAAACCACCGCTGGTAGCGGTGGTTTTTTTGTTTGCA
AGCAGCAGATTACGCGCAGAAAAAAAGGATCTCAAGAAGATCCTTTGATCTTTTCTACGGGGTCTGACGC
TCAGTGGAACGAAAACTCACGTTAAGGGATTTTGGTCATGAGATTATCAAAAAGGATCTTCACCTAGATC
CTTTTAAATTAAAAATGAAGTTTTAAATCAATCTAAAGTATATATGAGTAAACTTGGTCTGACAGTTACC
AATGCTTAATCAGTGAGGCACCTATCTCAGCGATCTGTCTATTTCGTTCATCCATAGTTGCCTGACTCCC
CGTCGTGTAGATAACTACGATACGGGAGGGCTTACCATCTGGCCCCAGTGCTGCAATGATACCGCGAGAC
CCACGCTCACCGGCTCCAGATTTATCAGCAATAAACCAGCCAGCCGGAAGGGCCGAGCGCAGAAGTGGTC
CTGCAACTTTATCCGCCTCCATCCAGTCTATTAATTGTTGCCGGGAAGCTAGAGTAAGTAGTTCGCCAGT
TAATAGTTTGCGCAACGTTGTTGCCATTGCTACAGGCATCGTGGTGTCACGCTCGTCGTTTGGTATGGCT
TCATTCAGCTCCGGTTCCCAACGATCAAGGCGAGTTACATGATCCCCCATGTTGTGCAAAAAAGCGGTTA
GCTCCTTCGGTCCTCCGATCGTTGTCAGAAGTAAGTTGGCCGCAGTGTTATCACTCATGGTTATGGCAGC
ACTGCATAATTCTCTTACTGTCATGCCATCCGTAAGATGCTTTTCTGTGACTGGTGAGTACTCAACCAAG
TCATTCTGAGAATAGTGTATGCGGCGACCGAGTTGCTCTTGCCCGGCGTCAATACGGGATAATACCGCGC
CACATAGCAGAACTTTAAAAGTGCTCATCATTGGAAAACGTTCTTCGGGGCGAAAACTCTCAAGGATCTT
ACCGCTGTTGAGATCCAGTTCGATGTAACCCACTCGTGCACCCAACTGATCTTCAGCATCTTTTACTTTC
ACCAGCGTTTCTGGGTGAGCAAAAACAGGAAGGCAAAATGCCGCAAAAAAGGGAATAAGGGCGACACGGA
AATGTTGAATACTCATACTCTTCCTTTTTCAATATTATTGAAGCATTTATCAGGGTTATTGTCTCATGAG
CGGATACATATTTGAATGTATTTAGAAAAATAAACAAATAGGGGTTCCGCGCACATTTCCCCGAAAAGTG
CCACCTGACGTCTAAGAAACCATTATTATCATGACATTAACCTATAAAAATAGGCGTATCACGAGGCCCT
TTCGTCTCGCGCGTTTCGGTGATGACGGTGAAAACCTCTGACACATGCAGCTCCCGGAGACGGTCACAGC
TTGTCTGTAAGCGGATGCCGGGAGCAGACAAGCCCGTCAGGGCGCGTCAGCGGGTGTTGGCGGGTGTCGG
GGCTGGCTTAACTATGCGGCATCAGAGCAGATTGTACTGAGAGTGCACCATATGCGGTGTGAAATACCGC
ACAGATGCGTAAGGAGAAAATACCGCATCAGGCGCCATTCGCCATTCAGGCTGCGCAACTGTTGGGAAGG
GCGATCGGTGCGGGCCTCTTCGCTATTACGCCAGCTGGCGAAAGGGGGATGTGCTGCAAGGCGATTAAGT
TGGGTAACGCCAGGGTTTTCCCAGTCACGACGTTGTAAAACGACGGCCAGTGAATTCATTTAAATTTTTT
TGATTCGGTAATCTCCGAGCAGAAGGAAGAACGAAGGAAGGAGCACAGACTTAGATTGGTATATATACGC
ATATGTGGTGTTGAAGAAACATGAAATTGCCCAGTATTCTTAACCCAACTGCACAGAACAAAAACCTGCA
GGAAACGAAGATAAAACATGTCCACAAAATCATATACCAGTAGAGCTGAGACTCATGCAAGTCCGGTTGC
ATCGAAACTTTTACGTTTAATGGATGAAAAGAAGACCAATTTGTGTGCTTCTCTTGACGTTCGTTCGACT
GATGAGCTATTGAAACTTGTTGAAACGTTGGGTCCATACATTTGCCTTTTGAAAACACACGTTGATATCT
TGGATGATTTCAGTTATGAGGGTACTGTCGTTCCATTGAAAGCATTGGCAGAGAAATACAAGTTCTTGAT
ATTTGAGGACAGAAAATTCGCCGATATCGGTAACACAGTCAAATTACAATATACATCGGGCGTTTACCGT
ATCGCAGAATGGTCTGATATCACCAACGCCCACGGGGTTACTGGTGCTGGTATTGTTGCTGGCTTGAAAC
AAGGTGCGCAAGAGGTCACCAAAGAACCAAGGGGATTATTGATGCTTGCTGAATTGTCTTCCAAGGGTTC
TCTAGCACACGGTGAATATACTAAGGGTACCGTTGATATTGCAAAGAGTGATAAAGATTTCGTTATTGGG
TTCATTGCTCAGAACGATATGGGAGGAAGAGAAGAAGGGTTTGATTGGCTAATCATGACCCCAGGTGTAG
GTTTAGACGACAAAGGCGATGCATTGGGTCAGCAGTACAGAACCGTCGACGAAGTTGTAAGTGGTGGATC
AGATATCATCATTGTTGGCAGAGGACTTTTCGCCAAGGGTAGAGATCCTAAGGTTGAAGGTGAAAGATAC
AGAAATGCTGGATGGGAAGCGTACCAAAAGAGAATCAGCGCTCCCCATTAATTATACAGGAAACTTAATA
GAACAAATCACATATTTAATCTAATAGCCACCTGCATTGGCACGGTGCAACACTCACTTCAACTTCATCT
TACAAAAGATCACGTGATCTGTTGTATTGGGATCTCTAGAGTAACAATATCATGAGACCTTTTATAGAAG
TGGCGCCAAAACTAAATGTATTTGAAAATACAAAAAACGCACAGGTTTCTTTATATATGTATATATATAT
ATATATATATATAAAACTGTACATATACTGTTTAAATTAATCTATCTCGAGTTATAAAGATGTGTTATAG
ATCATTGCCTTCATGTGTTCTTCTAAAATTGGCAAGTTATGGTTGTCATCGTAAGAGTACATCATAGGGA
TCATTCTAGCCATATTCAAGGAACCTATTCTGAATGATTCAGAAAAAGGGTTTGGTGATAAGCATTCCTT
ATTCAAACATTTCCATGCTTCGGAGATCATTCTTATTACTTCTTCTCTGGCTGAATCGACACTGGAACCC
TTATGTTCCTTCATGTAACATTCGATGTAAGAACCATCATAACCATCTTGGTCTTCATCTTTGGCTGAAC
CCAAGTCATCAGATAATCTCAAAATGGTTGCGATACTTGTGGAAATACCTGGATAGTCATCTACCAAATC
AACTGATTCTTGTGTAATACCGTCACCTAACAAGAAAAACATGTGGGCCAAGACAACATGAACACCTGAA
GAGATGATACCGTTCTTTAAGTATTCTTCTGCATTTGGCAAGTGACCAGAGGCGAACCACTTTGCTTCAA
CTAAAAATGCATTGCACAAACTAGCCCAAGTCTTTTGCAAGGAATCAATAGGGTTTTGACCATGCTTTTT
ATAGATTTTGTATGCGATTTCGTTGGTAACATCGTACAAAGCCTTGAAACATACTTTCATGTAGTCTGGT
AATTGTTCGACGGCAGACAATTCCCATCTATTAACTGCATCAGTAAACAAGGTCAATTCTTCAATGGTAC
CATAGACGTCGAAGATGTCATCTATGATGTATATAAAAGAAATAGGCTTAGTTAATTCAACTCTTTCTTC
ACTGAATCTTGGATCGGTTAAAGCGGCCATAGGCCACATATACCACTTCAATGGTTGGTTTCTAGCCAAT
TTCAATTCATTGGCTAAACCTGTATCCTTCCACCATTGAGAAACTTGGAATACTTCCTTTTGATGGATAC
TTTGTACGATAGTCAAATCCATCTTAGCTAATTCTTGCAAATTATCGACACCGTCCCAGTTTGGACCCTT
GCAGTTCATGTAGGACAATTTTTGACCCATAAAGGTAGCCAATGACTTGTGGTATGGATGTGTTAAAGTG
TTAGAAACCAATCTGGCTTCGTGATGATTAGGATCTTTTGTCCATCTACCTAACAATTGACTGGAGAAAT
CAGCAGCTTGATCTAAGATGTCTTCACCTTCTATTCTCAATTGACTTGCTTCGTATAAGGACATCAAACC
TCTAATATCTGTTGACAATTCTGATCTGAATCTACCTTCCTTATCCTTGAAGTTATTAAAGACGTCAGCG
GTAACATTGTGACCTTCTTGTCTTAAGAATCTAAACAATGTTGAAACTTCGTACAAACCATGTTCAGGGT
AACCATCTGGAGTTGAAGATATGATTTGTTGCTTTTGCAAGAATGCACCAATTTCACCTCTGAAATGGTA
ATCGATACCCAATCTTTGCAAAGCGTCTATCATAACTAAACCTTCCAAAGGGTTTTCTTCAACTTCTCTT
AATGCTTTTCTAACATCTTCCAACTTTTCTTCGTACTTAACGTATAATTCGTCAGAAAATGATCTGTAAC
CAGTTTGAGGGTTATTGTGCTTACTAGGATTGGAAATACATGTCAAATCTTCAGCTATAGACCATTTATG
AGTAATTGGTACGGAAGGAGCGATTGGAGTTCTGTAAGCGTTGGAGTTTTGTGGGGAGTTGTTAGTTGCG
ATAGGACCTGCTGCGGTAGCCATTTTGAGCTCTTTTGAGGGAATATTCAACTGTTTTTTTTTATCATGTT
GATGCTCTGCATAATAATGCCCATAAATATTTCCGACCTGCTTTTATATCTTTGCTAGCCAAACTAACTG
AACATAGCTACACATTATTTTCAGCTTGGCTATTTTGTGAACACTGTATAGCCAGTCCTTCGGATCACGG
TCAACAGTTGTCCGAGCGCTTTTTGGACCCTTTCCCTTATTTTTGGGTTAAGGAAAATGACAGAAAATAT
ATCTAATGAGCCTTCGCTCAACAGTGCTCCGAAGTATAGCTTTCCAAAAGGAGAGGCAAAGCAATTTAAG
AATGTATGAACAAAATAAAGGGGAAAAATTACCCCCTCTACTTTACCAAACGAATACTACCAATAATATT
TACAACTTTTCCTTATGATTTTTTCACTGAAGCGCTTCGCAATAGTTGTGAGTGATATCAAAAGTAACGA
AATGAACTCCGCGGCTCGTGCTATATTCTTGTTGCTACCGTCCATATCTTTCCATAGATTTTCAATTTTT
GATGTCTCCATGGTGGTACAGAGAACTTGTAAACAATTCGGTCCCTACATGTGAGGAAATTCGCTGTGAC
ACTTTTATCACTGAACTCCAAATTTAAAAAATAGCATAAAATTCGTTATACAGCAAATCTATGTGTTGCA
ATTAAGAACTAAAAGATATAGAGTGCATATTTTCAAGAAGGATAGTAAGCTGGCAAAAGATCTTTATTTG
CTTCTCTTGTAAACTTTGTTCAAAAACGCAGTTAAGACGTCGGCTTTGAAGCCACGAGACTCGTCGACTT
GGGAGATCTTGGCCTTCAAATCCTTGGCAACAGACTCTTCATATTCGTGGTATAACTGGTCGATTTTCAA
GTCATTGAAAATCTTTTTGCATTTGGCTTCTGCGACTGAGTCCTTCTTACCGTAATTTTCGTCTAAAGTC
TTTCTTTGTTCTGCGGAAGCAAGTTCTAATGCCTTGTTGATTACCCAAGAACATTTGTTATCTTGGATAT
CTGTACCGATCTTACCGATCTGTTCTGGGGTACCGAAGCAGTCTAAGTAGTCATCTTGAATTTGGAAATA
TTCACCCAATGGAATCAAGACATCTCTGGCTTGTTTCAAATCCTTTTCATCTGTGATACCGGCAACGTAC
ATAGCCAATGCGACAGGCAAGTAGAAAGAATAGTAAGCAGTCTTGAAAGTAACTATGAAGGAGTGCTTCT
TTAGGGAGAACTTACTCAAGTCGACTTTGTCTTCAGGTGCAGTGATTAAGTCCATCAATTGGCCCAATTC
GGTTTGGAAGGTGACTTCATGGAACAATTCGGTGATATCTATGTAGTATTTTTCGTTTCTGAAGTGAGAT
TTCAAAAGCTTGTAGATAGCAGCCTCTAACATGAATGCGTCATTGATGGCAATTTCCCCAACTTCAGGAA
CCTTGTACCAACATGGTTGGCCTCTTCTGGTAATGGACTTGTCCATCATATCATCGGCGACCAAGAAGTA
AGCCTGCAACAACTCAATGCACCAACCTAGAATAGCAACCTTTTCGTATTCTTCTTGCCCCAATTGTTCA
ACGGTCTTGTTGGAGAGAATAGCATACGTGTCCACAACGGACAAACCTCTATTTAACTTACCGCCTGGAG
TGTTGTAGTTCAATGAGTGGGCATACCAGTCACATGCTTCCTTAGGCATACCGTAAGCCAAAAGCGATGC
GTTCAATTCCTCTACTAATTTAGGGAAAACGTTCAAGAATCTCTCTCTCCTAATTTCTTTTTCTGAAGCC
ATTTTGGATCCTTATATTGAATTTTCAAAAATTCTTACTTTTTTTTTGGATGGACGCAAAGAAGTTTAAT
AATCATATTACATGGCATTACCACCATATACATATCCATATCTAATCTTACTTATATGTTGTGGAAATGT
AAAGAGCCCCATTATCTTAGCCTAAAAAAACCTTCTCTTTGGAACTTTCAGTAATACGCTTAACTGCTCA
TTGCTATATTGAAGTACGGATTAGAAGCCGCCGAGCGGGCGACAGCCCTCCGACGGAAGACTCTCCTCCG
TGCGTCCTCGTCTTCACCGGTCGCGTTCCTGAAACGCAGATGTGCCTCGCGCCGCACTGCTCCGAACAAT
AAAGATTCTACAATACTAGCTTTTATGGTTATGAAGAGGAAAAATTGGCAGTAACCTGGCCCCACAAACC
TTCAAATTAACGAATCAAATTAACAACCATAGGATGATAATGCGATTAGTTTTTTAGCCTTATTTCTGGG
GTAATTAATCAGCGAAGCGATGATTTTTGATCTATTAACAGATATATAAATGGAAAAGCTGCATAACCAC
TTTAACTAATACTTTCAACATTTTCAGTTTGTATTACTTCTTATTCAAATGTCATAAAAGTATCAACAAA
AAATTGTTAATATACCTCTATACTTTAACGTCAAGGAGAAAAAACTATAA
