Features (pLannotate 1.2.2; 16 found; start..end, strand, type, name):
     94..193     +  CDS            URA3 (fragment): orotidine-5'-phosphate decarboxylase, required for uracil biosynthesis; S. cerevisiae URA3; yeast auxotrophic marker, counterselectable with 5-fluoroorotic acid (5-FOA)
    347..363     -  protein_bind   lac operator: The lac repressor binds to the lac operator to inhibit transcription in E. coli. This inhibition can be relieved by adding lactose or isopropyl-β-D-thiogalactopyranoside (IPTG). lac repressor encoded by lacI
    371..401     -  promoter       lac promoter: promoter for the E. coli lac operon
    416..437     -  protein_bind   CAP binding site: CAP binding activates transcription in the presence of cAMP. E. coli catabolite activator protein
    450..542     -  CDS            lacI (fragment): lac repressor; lacI; The lac repressor binds to the lac operator to inhibit transcription in E. coli. This inhibition can be relieved by adding lactose or isopropyl-β-D-thiogalactopyranoside (IPTG).
    725..1313    -  rep_origin     ori: high-copy-number ColE1/pMB1/pBR322/pUC origin of replication
   1484..2344    -  CDS            AmpR: β-lactamase; bla; confers resistance to ampicillin, carbenicillin, and related antibiotics
   2345..2449    -  promoter       AmpR promoter: bla
   2544..2579    +  CDS            rop (fragment): Rop protein, which maintains plasmids at low copy number; rop
   2681..2780    +  misc_feature   bom (fragment): basis of mobility region from pBR322
   2786..2943    -  CDS            lacZα (fragment): LacZα fragment of β-galactosidase; lacZ fragment
   2950..3113    +  promoter       URA3 promoter (fragment): S. cerevisiae URA3
   3116..3901    +  CDS            URA3: PYRF_YEAST - Experimental evidence at protein level: Swiss-Prot protein existence level 1. From Saccharomyces cerevisiae (strain ATCC 204508 / S288c) (Baker's yeast).
   4207..5769    -  CDS            NES1_FRAAN: Experimental evidence at protein level: Swiss-Prot protein existence level 1. Involved in monoterpene (C10) and sesquiterpene (C15) biosynthesis. Converts geranyl diphosphate (GPP) into S-linalool and farnesyl diphosphate (FPP) into (3S)-E-nerolidol. Exclusively present and highly expressed in the fruit of cultivated (octaploid) varieties. From Fragaria ananassa (Strawberry) (Fragaria chiloensis x Fragaria virginiana).
   6663..7718    -  CDS            ERG20: FPPS_YEAST - Also known as BOT3, FDS1, FPP1. Experimental evidence at protein level: Swiss-Prot protein existence level 1. Catalyzes the sequential condensation of isopentenyl pyrophosphate with the allylic pyrophosphates, dimethylallyl pyrophosphate, and then with the resultant geranylpyrophosphate to the ultimate product farnesyl pyrophosphate. From Saccharomyces cerevisiae (strain ATCC 204508 / S288c) (Baker's yeast).
   7739..83      +  promoter       GAL1,10 promoter (across the origin): GAL1 and GAL10 genes of S. cerevisiae; divergent inducible promoter, regulated by Gal4
>Addgene plasmid #182482 | Coexpressed Free NES | addgene full sequence | sequence record 360445 | Addgene NGS Result
ATTACTTCTTATTCAAATGTCATAAAAGTATCAACAAAAAATTGTTAATATACCTCTATACTTTAACGTC
AAGGAGAAAAAACTATAACTAGTAGGACTATTTGCAAAGGGAAGGGATGCTAAGGTAGAGGGTGAACGTT
ACAGAAAAGCAGGCTGGGAAGCATATTTGAGAAGATGCGGCCAGCAAAACTAAAAAACTGTATTATAAGT
AAATGCATGTATACTAAACTCACAAATTAGAGCTTCAATTTAATTATATCAGTTATTACCCGGGAATCTC
GGTCGTAATGATTTAAATGCATGCAAGCTTGGCGTAATCATGGTCATAGCTGTTTCCTGTGTGAAATTGT
TATCCGCTCACAATTCCACACAACATACGAGCCGGAAGCATAAAGTGTAAAGCCTGGGGTGCCTAATGAG
TGAGCTAACTCACATTAATTGCGTTGCGCTCACTGCCCGCTTTCCAGTCGGGAAACCTGTCGTGCCAGCT
GCATTAATGAATCGGCCAACGCGCGGGGAGAGGCGGTTTGCGTATTGGGCGCTCTTCCGCTTCCTCGCTC
ACTGACTCGCTGCGCTCGGTCGTTCGGCTGCGGCGAGCGGTATCAGCTCACTCAAAGGCGGTAATACGGT
TATCCACAGAATCAGGGGATAACGCAGGAAAGAACATGTGAGCAAAAGGCCAGCAAAAGGCCAGGAACCG
TAAAAAGGCCGCGTTGCTGGCGTTTTTCCATAGGCTCCGCCCCCCTGACGAGCATCACAAAAATCGACGC
TCAAGTCAGAGGTGGCGAAACCCGACAGGACTATAAAGATACCAGGCGTTTCCCCCTGGAAGCTCCCTCG
TGCGCTCTCCTGTTCCGACCCTGCCGCTTACCGGATACCTGTCCGCCTTTCTCCCTTCGGGAAGCGTGGC
GCTTTCTCATAGCTCACGCTGTAGGTATCTCAGTTCGGTGTAGGTCGTTCGCTCCAAGCTGGGCTGTGTG
CACGAACCCCCCGTTCAGCCCGACCGCTGCGCCTTATCCGGTAACTATCGTCTTGAGTCCAACCCGGTAA
GACACGACTTATCGCCACTGGCAGCAGCCACTGGTAACAGGATTAGCAGAGCGAGGTATGTAGGCGGTGC
TACAGAGTTCTTGAAGTGGTGGCCTAACTACGGCTACACTAGAAGAACAGTATTTGGTATCTGCGCTCTG
CTGAAGCCAGTTACCTTCGGAAAAAGAGTTGGTAGCTCTTGATCCGGCAAACAAACCACCGCTGGTAGCG
GTGGTTTTTTTGTTTGCAAGCAGCAGATTACGCGCAGAAAAAAAGGATCTCAAGAAGATCCTTTGATCTT
TTCTACGGGGTCTGACGCTCAGTGGAACGAAAACTCACGTTAAGGGATTTTGGTCATGAGATTATCAAAA
AGGATCTTCACCTAGATCCTTTTAAATTAAAAATGAAGTTTTAAATCAATCTAAAGTATATATGAGTAAA
CTTGGTCTGACAGTTACCAATGCTTAATCAGTGAGGCACCTATCTCAGCGATCTGTCTATTTCGTTCATC
CATAGTTGCCTGACTCCCCGTCGTGTAGATAACTACGATACGGGAGGGCTTACCATCTGGCCCCAGTGCT
GCAATGATACCGCGAGACCCACGCTCACCGGCTCCAGATTTATCAGCAATAAACCAGCCAGCCGGAAGGG
CCGAGCGCAGAAGTGGTCCTGCAACTTTATCCGCCTCCATCCAGTCTATTAATTGTTGCCGGGAAGCTAG
AGTAAGTAGTTCGCCAGTTAATAGTTTGCGCAACGTTGTTGCCATTGCTACAGGCATCGTGGTGTCACGC
TCGTCGTTTGGTATGGCTTCATTCAGCTCCGGTTCCCAACGATCAAGGCGAGTTACATGATCCCCCATGT
TGTGCAAAAAAGCGGTTAGCTCCTTCGGTCCTCCGATCGTTGTCAGAAGTAAGTTGGCCGCAGTGTTATC
ACTCATGGTTATGGCAGCACTGCATAATTCTCTTACTGTCATGCCATCCGTAAGATGCTTTTCTGTGACT
GGTGAGTACTCAACCAAGTCATTCTGAGAATAGTGTATGCGGCGACCGAGTTGCTCTTGCCCGGCGTCAA
TACGGGATAATACCGCGCCACATAGCAGAACTTTAAAAGTGCTCATCATTGGAAAACGTTCTTCGGGGCG
AAAACTCTCAAGGATCTTACCGCTGTTGAGATCCAGTTCGATGTAACCCACTCGTGCACCCAACTGATCT
TCAGCATCTTTTACTTTCACCAGCGTTTCTGGGTGAGCAAAAACAGGAAGGCAAAATGCCGCAAAAAAGG
GAATAAGGGCGACACGGAAATGTTGAATACTCATACTCTTCCTTTTTCAATATTATTGAAGCATTTATCA
GGGTTATTGTCTCATGAGCGGATACATATTTGAATGTATTTAGAAAAATAAACAAATAGGGGTTCCGCGC
ACATTTCCCCGAAAAGTGCCACCTGACGTCTAAGAAACCATTATTATCATGACATTAACCTATAAAAATA
GGCGTATCACGAGGCCCTTTCGTCTCGCGCGTTTCGGTGATGACGGTGAAAACCTCTGACACATGCAGCT
CCCGGAGACGGTCACAGCTTGTCTGTAAGCGGATGCCGGGAGCAGACAAGCCCGTCAGGGCGCGTCAGCG
GGTGTTGGCGGGTGTCGGGGCTGGCTTAACTATGCGGCATCAGAGCAGATTGTACTGAGAGTGCACCATA
TGCGGTGTGAAATACCGCACAGATGCGTAAGGAGAAAATACCGCATCAGGCGCCATTCGCCATTCAGGCT
GCGCAACTGTTGGGAAGGGCGATCGGTGCGGGCCTCTTCGCTATTACGCCAGCTGGCGAAAGGGGGATGT
GCTGCAAGGCGATTAAGTTGGGTAACGCCAGGGTTTTCCCAGTCACGACGTTGTAAAACGACGGCCAGTG
AATTCATTTAAATTTTTTTGATTCGGTAATCTCCGAACAGAAGGAAGAACGAAGGAAGGAGCACAGACTT
AGATTGGTATATATACGCATATGTAGTGTTGAAGAAACATGAAATTGCCCAGTATTCTTAACCCAACTGC
ACAGAACAAAAACCTGCAGGAAACGAAGATAAAACATGTCCACAAAATCATATACCAGTAGAGCTGAGAC
TCATGCAAGTCCGGTTGCATCGAAACTTTTACGTTTAATGGATGAAAAGAAGACCAATTTGTGTGCTTCT
CTTGACGTTCGTTCGACTGATGAGCTATTGAAACTTGTTGAAACGTTGGGTCCATACATTTGCCTTTTGA
AAACACACGTTGATATCTTGGATGATTTCAGTTATGAGGGTACTGTCGTTCCATTGAAAGCATTGGCAGA
GAAATACAAGTTCTTGATATTTGAGGACAGAAAATTCGCCGATATCGGTAACACAGTCAAATTACAATAT
ACATCGGGCGTTTACCGTATCGCAGAATGGTCTGATATCACCAACGCCCACGGGGTTACTGGTGCTGGTA
TTGTTGCTGGCTTGAAACAAGGTGCGCAAGAGGTCACCAAAGAACCAAGGGGATTATTGATGCTTGCTGA
ATTGTCTTCCAAGGGTTCTCTAGCACACGGTGAATATACTAAGGGTACCGTTGATATTGCAAAGAGTGAT
AAAGATTTCGTTATTGGGTTCATTGCTCAGAACGATATGGGAGGAAGAGAAGAAGGGTTTGATTGGCTAA
TCATGACCCCAGGTGTAGGTTTAGACGACAAAGGCGATGCATTGGGTCAGCAGTACAGAACCGTCGACGA
AGTTGTAAGTGGTGGATCAGATATCATCATTGTTGGCAGAGGACTTTTCGCCAAGGGTAGAGATCCTAAG
GTTGAAGGTGAAAGATACAGAAATGCTGGATGGGAAGCGTACCAAAAGAGAATCAGCGCTCCCCATTAAT
TATACAGGAAACTTAATAGAACAAATCACATATTTAATCTAATAGCCACCTGCATTGGCACGGTGCAACA
CTACTTCAACTTCATCTTACAAAAAGATCACGTGATCTGTTGTATTGGGATCTCTAGAGTAACAATATCA
TGAGACCTTTTATAGAAGTGGCGCCAAAACTAAATGTATTTGAAAATACAAAAAACGCACAGGTTTCTTT
ATATATGTATATATATATATATATATATAAAACTGTACATATACTGTTTAAATTAATCTATCTCGAGTTA
TAAAGATGTGTTATAGATCATTGCCTTCATGTGTTCTTCTAAAATTGGCAAGTTATGGTTGTCATCGTAA
GAGTACATCATAGGGATCATTCTAGCCATATTCAAGGAACCTATTCTGAATGATTCAGAAAAAGGGTTTG
GTGATAAGCATTCCTTATTCAAACATTTCCATGCTTCGGAGATCATTCTTATTACTTCTTCTCTGGCTGA
ATCGACACTGGAACCCTTATGTTCCTTCATGTAACATTCGATGTAAGAACCATCATAACCATCTTGGTCT
TCATCTTTGGCTGAACCCAAGTCATCAGATAATCTCAAAATGGTTGCGATACTTGTGGAAATACCTGGAT
AGTCATCTACCAAATCAACTGATTCTTGTGTAATACCGTCACCTAACAAGAAAAACATGTGGGCCAAGAC
AACATGAACACCTGAAGAGATGATACCGTTCTTTAAGTATTCTTCTGCATTTGGCAAGTGACCAGAGGCG
AACCACTTTGCTTCAACTAAAAATGCATTGCACAAACTAGCCCAAGTCTTTTGCAAGGAATCAATAGGGT
TTTGACCATGCTTTTTATAGATTTTGTATGCGATTTCGTTGGTAACATCGTACAAAGCCTTGAAACATAC
TTTCATGTAGTCTGGTAATTGTTCGACGGCAGACAATTCCCATCTATTAACTGCATCAGTAAACAAGGTC
AATTCTTCAATGGTACCATAGACGTCGAAGATGTCATCTATGATGTATATAAAAGAAATAGGCTTAGTTA
ATTCAACTCTTTCTTCACTGAATCTTGGATCGGTTAAAGCGGCCATAGGCCACATATACCACTTCAATGG
TTGGTTTCTAGCCAATTTCAATTCATTGGCTAAACCTGTATCCTTCCACCATTGAGAAACTTGGAATACT
TCCTTTTGATGGATACTTTGTACGATAGTCAAATCCATCTTAGCTAATTCTTGCAAATTATCGACACCGT
CCCAGTTTGGACCCTTGCAGTTCATGTAGGACAATTTTTGACCCATAAAGGTAGCCAATGACTTGTGGTA
TGGATGTGTTAAAGTGTTAGAAACCAATCTGGCTTCGTGATGATTAGGATCTTTTGTCCATCTACCTAAC
AATTGACTGGAGAAATCAGCAGCTTGATCTAAGATGTCTTCACCTTCTATTCTCAATTGACTTGCTTCGT
ATAAGGACATCAAACCTCTAATATCTGTTGACAATTCTGATCTGAATCTACCTTCCTTATCCTTGAAGTT
ATTAAAGACGTCAGCGGTAACATTGTGACCTTCTTGTCTTAAGAATCTAAACAATGTTGAAACTTCGTAC
AAACCATGTTCAGGGTAACCATCTGGAGTTGAAGATATGATTTGTTGCTTTTGCAAGAATGCACCAATTT
CACCTCTGAAATGGTAATCGATACCCAATCTTTGCAAAGCGTCTATCATAACTAAACCTTCCAAAGGGTT
TTCTTCAACTTCTCTTAATGCTTTTCTAACATCTTCCAACTTTTCTTCGTACTTAACGTATAATTCGTCA
GAAAATGATCTGTAACCAGTTTGAGGGTTATTGTGCTTACTAGGATTGGAAATACATGTCAAATCTTCAG
CTATAGACCATTTATGAGTAATTGGTACGGAAGGAGCGATTGGAGTTCTGTAAGCGTTGGAGTTTTGTGG
GGAGTTGTTAGTTGCGATAGGACCTGCTGCGGTAGCCATTTTGAGCTCTTTTGAGGGAATATTCAACTGT
TTTTTTTTATCATGTTGATGCTCTGCATAATAATGCCCATAAATATTTCCGACCTGCTTTTATATCTTTG
CTAGCCAAACTAACTGAACATAGCTACACATTATTTTCAGCTTGGCTATTTTGTGAACACTGTATAGCCA
GTCCTTCGGATCACGGTCAACAGTTGTCCGAGCGCTTTTTGGACCCTTTCCCTTATTTTTGGGTTAAGGA
AAATGACAGAAAATATATCTAATGAGCCTTCGCTCAACAGTGCTCCGAAGTATAGCTTTCCAAAAGGAGA
GGCAAAGCAATTTAAGAATGTATGAACAAAATAAAGGGGAAAAATTACCCCCTCTACTTTACCAAACGAA
TACTACCAATAATATTTACAACTTTTCCTTATGATTTTTTCACTGAAGCGCTTCGCAATAGTTGTGAGTG
ATATCAAAAGTAACGAAATGAACTCCGCGGCTCGTGCTATATTCTTGTTGCTACCGTCCATATCTTTCCA
TAGATTTTCAATTTTTGATGTCTCCATGGTGGTACAGAGAACTTGTAAACAATTCGGTCCCTACATGTGA
GGAAATTCGCTGTGACACTTTTATCACTGAACTCCAAATTTAAAAAATAGCATAAAATTCGTTATACAGC
AAATCTATGTGTTGCAATTAAGAACTAAAAGATATAGAGTGCATATTTTCAAGAAGGATAGTAAGCTGGC
AAAAGATCTTTATTTGCTTCTCTTGTAAACTTTGTTCAAAAACGCAGTTAAGACGTCGGCTTTGAAGCCA
CGAGACTCGTCGACTTGGGAGATCTTGGCCTTCAAATCCTTGGCAACAGACTCTTCATATTCGTGGTATA
ACTGGTCGATTTTCAAGTCATTGAAAATCTTTTTGCATTTGGCTTCTGCGACTGAGTCCTTCTTACCGTA
ATTTTCGTCTAAAGTCTTTCTTTGTTCTGCGGAAGCAAGTTCTAATGCCTTGTTGATTACCCAAGAACAT
TTGTTATCTTGGATATCTGTACCGATCTTACCGATCTGTTCTGGGGTACCGAAGCAGTCTAAGTAGTCAT
CTTGAATTTGGAAATATTCACCCAATGGAATCAAGACATCTCTGGCTTGTTTCAAATCCTTTTCATCTGT
GATACCGGCAACGTACATAGCCAATGCGACAGGCAAGTAGAAAGAATAGTAAGCAGTCTTGAAAGTAACT
ATGAAGGAGTGCTTCTTTAGGGAGAACTTACTCAAGTCGACTTTGTCTTCAGGTGCAGTGATTAAGTCCA
TCAATTGGCCCAATTCGGTTTGGAAGGTGACTTCATGGAACAATTCGGTGATATCTATGTAGTATTTTTC
GTTTCTGAAGTGAGATTTCAAAAGCTTGTAGATAGCAGCCTCTAACATGAATGCGTCATTGATGGCAATT
TCCCCAACTTCAGGAACCTTGTACCAACATGGTTGGCCTCTTCTGGTAATGGACTTGTCCATCATATCAT
CGGCGACCAAGAAGTAAGCCTGCAACAACTCAATGCACCAACCTAGAATAGCAACCTTTTCGTATTCTTC
TTGCCCCAATTGTTCAACGGTCTTGTTGGAGAGAATAGCATACGTGTCCACAACGGACAAACCTCTATTT
AACTTACCGCCTGGAGTGTTGTAGTTCAATGAGTGGGCATACCAGTCACATGCTTCCTTAGGCATACCGT
AAGCCAAAAGCGATGCGTTCAATTCCTCTACTAATTTAGGGAAAACGTTCAAGAATCTCTCTCTCCTAAT
TTCTTTTTCTGAAGCCATTTTGGATCCTTATATTGAATTTTCAAAAATTCTTACTTTTTTTTTTGGATGG
ACGCAAAGAAGTTTAATAATCATATTACATGGCAATACCACCATATACATATCCATATCTAATCTTACTT
ATATGTTGTGGAAATGTAAAGAGCCCCATTATCTTAGCCTAAAAAAACCTTCTCTTTGGAACTTTCAGTA
ATACGCTTAACTGCTCATTGCTATATTGAAGTACGGATTAGAAGCCGCCGAGCGGGCGACAGCCCTCCGA
CGGAAGACTCTCCTCCGTGCGTCCTGGTCTTCACCGGTCGCGTTCCTGAAACGCAGATGTGCCTCGCGCC
GCACTGCTCCGAACAATAAAGATTCTACAATACTAGCTTTTATGGTTATGAAGAGGAAAAATTGGCAGTA
ACCTGGCCCCACAAACCTTCAAATCAACGAATCAAATTAACAACCATAGGATAATAATGCGATTAGTTTT
TTAGCCTTATTTCTGGGGTAATTAATCAGCGAAGCGATGATTTTTGATCTATTAACAGATATATAAATGC
AAAAGCTGCATAACCACTTTAACTAATACTTTCAACATTTTCGGTTTGT
